Addgene plasmid #162382: pGP-AAV-CAG-FLEX-jGCaMP8f-WPRE
Purpose: AAV-mediated expression of ultrafast protein calcium sensor under the CAG promoter, Cre-dependent expression
Depositing lab: GENIE Project. Publication: jGCaMP8 Fast Genetically Encoded Calcium Indicators. Zhang Y, Rózsa M, Bushey D, Zheng J, Reep D, Broussard GJ, Tsang A, Tsegaye G, Patel R, Narayan S, Li JX, Zhang R, Ahrens MB, Turner GC, Wang SS-H, Svoboda K, Korff W, Schreiter ER, Hasseman JP, Kolb I, Looger LL. Janelia Research Campus, Online Resource (2020) doi:10.25378/janelia.13148243.
Backbone
  Vector backbone: AAV-CAG-FLEX
  Backbone manufacturer: Scott Sternson
  Vector type: Mammalian Expression, AAV, Cre/Lox
Growth in bacteria
  Bacterial resistance: Ampicillin, 100 μg/mL
  Growth temperature: 30°C
  Growth strain: NEB Stable
  Copy number: Low Copy
Gene/Insert
  Gene/Insert name: jGCaMP8f (alt name: variant 456)
  Species: R. norvegicus (rat), G. gallus (chicken); A. victoria (jellyfish)
  Insert size (bp): 1269
  Mutation: Q315L
  Promoter: CAG
  Tag / fusion protein: 6xHis (N terminal on insert)
  Cloning method: Restriction Enzyme; 5′ cloning site Unknown (unknown if destroyed); 3′ cloning site Unknown (unknown if destroyed)
Terms and licenses: Academic/Nonprofit Terms; Industry Terms: Not Available to Industry
Depositor comments: For additional description and application data, see Zhang & Rózsa et al. (2023). Fast and sensitive GCaMP calcium indicators for imaging neural populations. Nature, 615(7954), 884–891. https://doi.org/10.1038/s41586-023-05828-9.
How to cite: pGP-AAV-CAG-FLEX-jGCaMP8f-WPRE was a gift from GENIE Project (Addgene plasmid # 162382 ; http://n2t.net/addgene:162382 ; RRID:Addgene_162382) For viral preps, please replace (Addgene plasmid # 162382) in the above sentence with: (Addgene viral prep # 162382-AAV1), (Addgene viral prep # 162382-AAV5), (Addgene viral prep # 162382-AAV9), or (Addgene viral prep # 162382-AAVrg)
