[The description below was written by a language model from this plasmid's Addgene catalogue record, the feature table of its GenBank file and pLannotate feature annotations shown in this document.]
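Description:
pGP-AAV-CAG-FLEX-jGCaMP8f-WPRE is an AAV transfer plasmid for Cre-dependent mammalian expression of the fast genetically encoded calcium indicator jGCaMP8f. The roughly 6.3 kb plasmid carries two AAV2 inverted terminal repeats that flank the expression cassette and allow it to be packaged into recombinant AAV particles. Outside the ITRs lie a ColE1/pUC-type origin, an f1 origin and an ampicillin resistance gene for propagation in E. coli. The catalogue lists it as low copy and grown in a recombination-deficient strain, in keeping with the instability typical of ITR-containing plasmids.

Transcription is driven by the CAG promoter, annotated here as a CMV enhancer fragment, the chicken β-actin promoter and chimeric β-actin/β-globin intron sequences. Downstream, the jGCaMP8f coding sequence (1269 bp, with an N-terminal 6xHis tag and a recorded Q315L mutation) sits in reverse orientation between pairs of lox2272 and loxP sites in opposing orientation, forming a FLEX (double-floxed inverted) switch. In cells expressing Cre, recombination inverts the cassette into the sense orientation and then excises one site of each pair, locking it in place so that the sensor is made only in Cre-positive cells. A WPRE enhances transcript stability and expression, and an SV40 poly(A) signal follows it.

The automated annotation labels the sensor as a GCaMP6s fragment, which reflects sequence similarity among GCaMP family members rather than the actual insert. The accompanying GenBank record covers only the 1269 bp insert, in its inverted orientation. The construct is intended for imaging calcium activity in genetically defined cell populations, such as neurons.
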