Features (pLannotate 1.2.2; 22 found; start..end, strand, type, name):
     42..174     -  repeat_region  AAV2 ITR (fragment): inverted terminal repeat of adeno-associated virus serotype 2 inverted
    235..483     +  enhancer       CMV enhancer (fragment): human cytomegalovirus immediate early enhancer
    485..762     +  promoter       chicken β-actin promoter: No description available
    763..898     +  intron         hybrid intron (fragment): hybrid between chicken β-actin (CBA) and minute virus of mice (MMV) introns (Gray et al., 2011)
    987..1117    +  intron         chimeric intron (fragment): chimera between introns from chicken β-actin and rabbit β-globin
   1115..1180    +  CDS            HBB (fragment): HBB_LEPEU - Experimental evidence at protein level: Swiss-Prot protein existence level 1. Involved in oxygen transport from the lung to the various peripheral tissues. From Lepus europaeus (European hare).
   1179..1212    -  protein_bind   lox2272: Cre-mediated recombination occurs in the 8-bp core sequence (GGATACTT). lox2272 sites are compatible with each other, but incompatible with loxP or loxN sites (Lee and Saito, 1988). Cre recombinase
   1275..1308    -  protein_bind   loxP: Cre-mediated recombination occurs in the 8-bp core sequence (GCATACAT). Cre recombinase
   1319..2491    -  CDS            GCaMP6s (fragment): improved fluorescent protein-based calcium sensor (Chen et al., 2013)
   2604..2637    +  protein_bind   lox2272: Cre-mediated recombination occurs in the 8-bp core sequence (GGATACTT). lox2272 sites are compatible with each other, but incompatible with loxP or loxN sites (Lee and Saito, 1988). Cre recombinase
   2708..2741    +  protein_bind   loxP: Cre-mediated recombination occurs in the 8-bp core sequence (GCATACAT). Cre recombinase
   2759..2783    +  misc_feature   MCS (fragment): pBluescript multiple cloning site
   2783..3371    +  misc_feature   WPRE: woodchuck hepatitis virus posttranscriptional regulatory element
   3414..3535    -  polyA_signal   SV40 poly(A) signal: SV40 polyadenylation signal
   3558..3626    -  CDS            large T antigen (fragment): large T antigen from SV40 (simian virus 40)
   3697..3830    +  repeat_region  AAV2 ITR: inverted terminal repeat of adeno-associated virus serotype 2 inverted
   3824..3880    -  CDS            lacI (fragment): lac repressor; lacI; The lac repressor binds to the lac operator to inhibit transcription in E. coli. This inhibition can be relieved by adding lactose or isopropyl-β-D-thiogalactopyranoside (IPTG).
   4063..4651    -  rep_origin     ori: high-copy-number ColE1/pMB1/pBR322/pUC origin of replication
   4822..5682    -  CDS            AmpR: β-lactamase; bla; confers resistance to ampicillin, carbenicillin, and related antibiotics
   5683..5787    -  promoter       AmpR promoter: bla
   5840..6268    -  rep_origin     f1 ori (sequence partly withheld): f1 bacteriophage origin of replication; arrow indicates direction of (+) strand synthesis
   6273..47      -  CDS            lacZα (fragment) (across the origin): LacZα fragment of β-galactosidase; lacZ fragment
>Addgene plasmid #162382 | pGP-AAV-CAG-FLEX-jGCaMP8f-WPRE | addgene full sequence | sequence record 318382 | Addgene NGS Result
GTTGGGAAGGGCGATCGGTGCGGGCCTCTTCGCTATTACGCCAGCTGCGCGCTCGCTCGCTCACTGAGGC
CGCCCGGGCAAAGCCCGGGCGTCGGGCGACCTTTGGTCGCCCGGCCTCAGTGAGCGAGCGAGCGCGCAGA
GAGGGAGTGGCCAACTCCATCACTAGGGGTTCCTTGTAGTTAATGATTAACCCGCCATGCTACTTATCTA
CGTAGCCATGCTCTAGGAAGAGTACCATTGACGTCAATAATGACGTATGTTCCCATAGTAACGCCAATAG
GGACTTTCCATTGACGTCAATGGGTGGAGTATTTACGGTAAACTGCCCACTTGGCAGTACATCAAGTGTA
TCATATGCCAAGTACGCCCCCTATTGACGTCAATGACGGTAAATGGCCCGCCTGGCATTATGCCCAGTAC
ATGACCTTATGGGACTTTCCTACTTGGCAGTACATCTACGTATTAGTCATCGCTATTACCATGGTCGAGG
TGAGCCCCACGTTCTGCTTCACTCTCCCCATCTCCCCCCCCTCCCCACCCCCAATTTTGTATTTATTTAT
TTTTTAATTATTTTGTGCAGCGATGGGGGCGGGGGGGGGGGGGGGGCGCGCGCCRGGSGGGGCGGGGCGG
GGCGAGGGGCGGGGCGGGGCGAGGCGGAGAGGTGCGGCGGCAGCCAATCAGAGCGGCGCGCTCCGAAAGT
TTCCTTTTATGGCGAGGCGGCGGCGGCGGCGGCCCTATAAAAAGCGAAGCGCGCGGCGGGCGGGAGTCGC
TGCGCGCTGCCTTCGCCCCGTGCCCCGCTCCGCCGCCGCCTCGCGCCGCCCGCCCCGGCTCTGACTGACC
GCGTTACTCCCACAGGTGAGCGGGCGGGACGGCCCTTCTCCTCCGGGCTGTAATTAGCGCTTGGTTTAAT
GACGGCTTGTTTCTTTTCTGTGGCTGCGTGAAAGCCTTGAGGGGCTCCGGGAGGGCCCTTTGTGCGGGGG
GAGCGGCTCGGGGCTGTCCGCGGGGGGACGGCTGCCTTCGGGGGGGACGGGGCAGGGCGGGGTTCGGCTT
CTGGCGTGTGACCGGCGGCTCTAGAGCCTCTGCTAACCATGTTCATGCCTTCTTCTTTTTCCTACAGCTC
CTGGGCAACGTGCTGGTTATTGTGCTGTCTCATCATTTTGGCAAAGAATTGGATCCCCATAACTTCGTAT
AAAGTATCCTATACGAAGTTATATCAAAATAGGAAGACCAATGCTTCACCATCGACCCGAATTGCCAAGC
ATCACCATCGACCCATAACTTCGTATAATGTATGCTATACGAAGTTATACTAGAGCTTTCACTTCGCTGT
CATCATTTGTACAAACTCTTCGTAGTTTACCTGACCATCCCCATCGATGTCTGCTTCCCTGATCATTTCA
TCAACCTCTTCATCTGTTAACTTCTCTCCAAGGTTTGTCATCACGTGGCGAAGCTCTGCTGCACTGATGT
AGCCATTGCCATCCTTATCAAACACACCGAACGCTTCTCTAATTTCTTCTTCCGTGTCCCTGTATTTCAT
TTTTCTTGCCATCATTGTCAGGAACTCAGGGAAGTCGATTGTGCCGTCACCGTCGGCATCTACTTCATTG
ATCATGTCCTGCAGCTCTGCTTCTGTGGGGTTCAGTCCGAGAGACCGCATCACCGTCCCCAGCTCCTTGG
TTGTTATTGTCCCATCCCCGTCCTTGTCAAATAGGGAGAAAGCCTCTTTAAATTCTGCGATCTGCTCTTC
AGTCAGTTGGTCCGGCAGGTTGTACTCCAGCTTGTGCCCCAGGATGTTGCCGTCCTCCTTGAAGTCGATG
CCCTTCAGCTCGATGCGGTTCACCAGGGTGTCGCCCTCGAACTTCACCTCGGCGCGGGTCTTGTAGTTGC
CGTCGTCCTTGAAGAAGATGGTGCGCTCCTGGATGTAGCCTTCGGGCATGGCGGACTTGAAGAAGTCGTG
CTGCTTCATGTGGTCGGGGTAGCGGCTGAAGCACTGCACGCCGTAGGTCAGGGTGGTCACGAGGGTGGGC
CAGGGCACGGGCAGCTTGCCGGTGGTGCAGATGAACTTCAGGGTCAGCTTGCCGTAGGTGGCATCGCCCT
CACCCTCGCCGGACACGCTGAACTTGTGGCCGTTTACGTCGCCGTCCAGCTCGACCAGGATGGGCACCAC
CCCGGTGAACAGCTCCTCGCCCTTGCTCACCATGCTCCCTCCGGTACCGCCCTTGTACAGCTCGTCCATG
CCGAGAGTGATCCCGGCGGCGGTCACGAACTCCAGCAGGACCATGTGATCGCGCTTCTCGTTGGGGTCTT
TCGAAAGTTTGGACTCCACGCTCAGGTAGTGGTTGTCGGGCAGCAGCACGGGGCCGTCGCCGATGGGGGT
GTTCTGCTGGTAGTGGTAGGCGAGCTGCACGCCGCCGTCCTCGATGTTGTGGCGGATGTGGAAGTTCGCC
TTGATGCCGTTCTTCTGCTTGTCGGCCTTGATATAGACGTTGATCTTCAGGCCCATCAGGCGGGCGATGA
TCTTCACGGCGGTGGCCACCTCCTTGAAGGTCTTCTTGCGACGCGTGTGATGATGGTGATGATGCATGGT
GGCGGATCCTAGTATAACTTCGTATAGGATACTTTATACGAAGTTATCATTGGGATTCTTCCTATTTTGA
TCCAAGCATCACCATCGACCCTCTAGTCCAGATCTCACCATCGACCCATAACTTCGTATAGCATACATTA
TACGAAGTTATGTCCCTCGAAGAGGTTCGAATTCGATATCAAGCTTATCGATAATCAACCTCTGGATTAC
AAAATTTGTGAAAGATTGACTGGTATTCTTAACTATGTTGCTCCTTTTACGCTATGTGGATACGCTGCTT
TAATGCCTTTGTATCATGCTATTGCTTCCCGTATGGCTTTCATTTTCTCCTCCTTGTATAAATCCTGGTT
GCTGTCTCTTTATGAGGAGTTGTGGCCCGTTGTCAGGCAACGTGGCGTGGTGTGCACTGTGTTTGCTGAC
GCAACCCCCACTGGTTGGGGCATTGCCACCACCTGTCAGCTCCTTTCCGGGACTTTCGCTTTCCCCCTCC
CTATTGCCACGGCGGAACTCATCGCCGCCTGCCTTGCCCGCTGCTGGACAGGGGCTCGGCTGTTGGGCAC
TGACAATTCCGTGGTGTTGTCGGGGAAATCATCGTCCTTTCCTTGGCTGCTCGCCTGTGTTGCCACCTGG
ATTCTGCGCGGGACGTCCTTCTGCTACGTCCCTTCGGCCCTCAATCCAGCGGACCTTCCTTCCCGCGGCC
TGCTGCCGGCTCTGCGGCCTCTTCCGCGTCTTCGCCTTCGCCCTCAGACGAGTCGGATCTCCCTTTGGGC
CGCCTCCCCGCATCGATACCGTCGACCCGGGCGGCCGCTTCGAGCAGACATGATAAGATACATTGATGAG
TTTGGACAAACCACAACTAGAATGCAGTGAAAAAAATGCTTTATTTGTGAAATTTGTGATGCTATTGCTT
TATTTGTAACCATTATAAGCTGCAATAAACAAGTTAACAACAACAATTGCATTCATTTTATGTTTCAGGT
TCAGGGGGAGATGTGGGAGGTTTTTTAAAGCAAGTAAAACCTCTACAAATGTGGTAAAATCGATAAGGAT
CTTCCTAGAGCATGGCTACGTAGATAAGTAGCATGGCGGGTTAATCATTAACTACAAGGAACCCCTAGTG
ATGGAGTTGGCCACTCCCTCTCTGCGCGCTCGCTCGCTCACTGAGGCCGGGCGACCAAAGGTCGCCCGAC
GCCCGGGCTTTGCCCGGGCGGCCTCAGTGAGCGAGCGAGCGCGCAGCTGCATTAATGAATCGGCCAACGC
GCGGGGAGAGGCGGTTTGCGTATTGGGCGCTCTTCCGCTTCCTCGCTCACTGACTCGCTGCGCTCGGTCG
TTCGGCTGCGGCGAGCGGTATCAGCTCACTCAAAGGCGGTAATACGGTTATCCACAGAATCAGGGGATAA
CGCAGGAAAGAACATGTGAGCAAAAGGCCAGCAAAAGGCCAGGAACCGTAAAAAGGCCGCGTTGCTGGCG
TTTTTCCATAGGCTCCGCCCCCCTGACGAGCATCACAAAAATCGACGCTCAAGTCAGAGGTGGCGAAACC
CGACAGGACTATAAAGATACCAGGCGTTTCCCCCTGGAAGCTCCCTCGTGCGCTCTCCTGTTCCGACCCT
GCCGCTTACCGGATACCTGTCCGCCTTTCTCCCTTCGGGAAGCGTGGCGCTTTCTCATAGCTCACGCTGT
AGGTATCTCAGTTCGGTGTAGGTCGTTCGCTCCAAGCTGGGCTGTGTGCACGAACCCCCCGTTCAGCCCG
ACCGCTGCGCCTTATCCGGTAACTATCGTCTTGAGTCCAACCCGGTAAGACACGACTTATCGCCACTGGC
AGCAGCCACTGGTAACAGGATTAGCAGAGCGAGGTATGTAGGCGGTGCTACAGAGTTCTTGAAGTGGTGG
CCTAACTACGGCTACACTAGAAGAACAGTATTTGGTATCTGCGCTCTGCTGAAGCCAGTTACCTTCGGAA
AAAGAGTTGGTAGCTCTTGATCCGGCAAACAAACCACCGCTGGTAGCGGTGGTTTTTTTGTTTGCAAGCA
GCAGATTACGCGCAGAAAAAAAGGATCTCAAGAAGATCCTTTGATCTTTTCTACGGGGTCTGACGCTCAG
TGGAACGAAAACTCACGTTAAGGGATTTTGGTCATGAGATTATCAAAAAGGATCTTCACCTAGATCCTTT
TAAATTAAAAATGAAGTTTTAAATCAATCTAAAGTATATATGAGTAAACTTGGTCTGACAGTTACCAATG
CTTAATCAGTGAGGCACCTATCTCAGCGATCTGTCTATTTCGTTCATCCATAGTTGCCTGACTCCCCGTC
GTGTAGATAACTACGATACGGGAGGGCTTACCATCTGGCCCCAGTGCTGCAATGATACCGCGAGACCCAC
GCTCACCGGCTCCAGATTTATCAGCAATAAACCAGCCAGCCGGAAGGGCCGAGCGCAGAAGTGGTCCTGC
AACTTTATCCGCCTCCATCCAGTCTATTAATTGTTGCCGGGAAGCTAGAGTAAGTAGTTCGCCAGTTAAT
AGTTTGCGCAACGTTGTTGCCATTGCTACAGGCATCGTGGTGTCACGCTCGTCGTTTGGTATGGCTTCAT
TCAGCTCCGGTTCCCAACGATCAAGGCGAGTTACATGATCCCCCATGTTGTGCAAAAAAGCGGTTAGCTC
CTTCGGTCCTCCGATCGTTGTCAGAAGTAAGTTGGCCGCAGTGTTATCACTCATGGTTATGGCAGCACTG
CATAATTCTCTTACTGTCATGCCATCCGTAAGATGCTTTTCTGTGACTGGTGAGTACTCAACCAAGTCAT
TCTGAGAATAGTGTATGCGGCGACCGAGTTGCTCTTGCCCGGCGTCAATACGGGATAATACCGCGCCACA
TAGCAGAACTTTAAAAGTGCTCATCATTGGAAAACGTTCTTCGGGGCGAAAACTCTCAAGGATCTTACCG
CTGTTGAGATCCAGTTCGATGTAACCCACTCGTGCACCCAACTGATCTTCAGCATCTTTTACTTTCACCA
GCGTTTCTGGGTGAGCAAAAACAGGAAGGCAAAATGCCGCAAAAAAGGGAATAAGGGCGACACGGAAATG
TTGAATACTCATACTCTTCCTTTTTCAATATTATTGAAGCATTTATCAGGGTTATTGTCTCATGAGCGGA
TACATATTTGAATGTATTTAGAAAAATAAACAAATAGGGGTTCCGCGCACATTTCCCCGAAAAGTGCCAC
CTAAATTGTAAGCGTTAATATTTTGTTAAAATTCGCGTTAAATTTTTGTTAAATCAGCTCATTTTTTAAC
CAATAGGCCGAAATCGGCAAAATCCCTTATAAATCAAAAGAATAGACCGAGATAGGGT
[37 nt withheld, positions 5939-5975]
AAAGAACGTGGACTCCAACGTCAAAGG
[49 nt withheld, positions 6003-6051]
T
[91 nt withheld, positions 6053-6143]
G
[124 nt withheld, positions 6145-6268]
CCCATTCGCCATTCAGGCTGCGCAACT
