LOCUS       Exported 1269 bp ds-DNA linear SYN 17-MAY-2021
DEFINITION  AAV-mediated expression of ultrafast protein calcium sensor under
            the CAG promoter, Cre-dependent expression.
ACCESSION   .
VERSION     .
KEYWORDS    pGP-AAV-CAG-FLEX-jGCaMP8f-WPRE
SOURCE      synthetic DNA construct
  ORGANISM  synthetic DNA construct
REFERENCE   1 (bases 1 to 1269)
  AUTHORS   Zhang , Yan; Rozsa, Marton; Bushey, Daniel; Zheng, Jihong; Reep,
            Daniel; Broussard, Gerard Joey; Tsang, Arthur; Tsegaye, Getahun;
            Patel, Ronak; Narayan, Sujatha; Li, Jing Xuan; Zhang, Rongwei;
            Ahrens, Misha B.; Turner, Glenn C.; Wang, Samuel S.-H.; Svoboda,
            Karel; Korff, Wyatt; Schreiter, Eric R.; Hasseman, Jeremy P.; Kolb,
            Ilya; Looger, Loren L
  TITLE     jGCaMP8 Fast Genetically Encoded Calcium Indicators
  JOURNAL   Janelia Research Campus. Online resource. 2020
REFERENCE   2 (bases 1 to 1269)
  AUTHORS   .
  TITLE     Direct Submission
  JOURNAL   Exported May 17, 2021 from SnapGene Server 1.1.58
            http://www.snapgene.com
FEATURES             Location/Qualifiers
     source          1..1269
                     /organism="synthetic DNA construct"
                     /mol_type="other DNA"
     primer_bind     560..579
                     /label=EXFP-R
                     /note="For distinguishing EGFP variants, reverse primer"
     primer_bind     819..840
                     /label=EGFP-N
                     /note="EGFP, reverse primer"
     primer_bind     complement(946..967)
                     /label=EGFP-C
                     /note="EGFP, forward primer"
     CDS             complement(1249..1266)
                     /codon_start=1
                     /product="6xHis affinity tag"
                     /label=6xHis
                     /translation="HHHHHH"
ORIGIN
        1 tcacttcgct gtcatcattt gtacaaactc ttcgtagttt acctgaccat ccccatcgat
       61 gtctgcttcc ctgatcattt catcaacctc ttcatctgtt aacttctctc caaggtttgt
      121 catcacgtgg cgaagctctg ctgcactgat gtagccattg ccatccttat caaacacacc
      181 gaacgcttct ctaatttctt cttccgtgtc cctgtatttc atttttcttg ccatcattgt
      241 caggaactca gggaagtcga ttgtgccgtc accgtcggca tctacttcat tgatcatgtc
      301 ctgcagctct gcttctgtgg ggttcagtcc gagagaccgc atcaccgtcc ccagctcctt
      361 ggttgttatt gtcccatccc cgtccttgtc aaatagggag aaagcctctt taaattctgc
      421 gatctgctct tcagtcagtt ggtccggcag gttgtactcc agcttgtgcc ccaggatgtt
      481 gccgtcctcc ttgaagtcga tgcccttcag ctcgatgcgg ttcaccaggg tgtcgccctc
      541 gaacttcacc tcggcgcggg tcttgtagtt gccgtcgtcc ttgaagaaga tggtgcgctc
      601 ctggatgtag ccttcgggca tggcggactt gaagaagtcg tgctgcttca tgtggtcggg
      661 gtagcggctg aagcactgca cgccgtaggt cagggtggtc acgagggtgg gccagggcac
      721 gggcagcttg ccggtggtgc agatgaactt cagggtcagc ttgccgtagg tggcatcgcc
      781 ctcaccctcg ccggacacgc tgaacttgtg gccgtttacg tcgccgtcca gctcgaccag
      841 gatgggcacc accccggtga acagctcctc gcccttgctc accatgctcc ctccggtacc
      901 gcccttgtac agctcgtcca tgccgagagt gatcccggcg gcggtcacga actccagcag
      961 gaccatgtga tcgcgcttct cgttggggtc tttcgaaagt ttggactcca cgctcaggta
     1021 gtggttgtcg ggcagcagca cggggccgtc gccgatgggg gtgttctgct ggtagtggta
     1081 ggcgagctgc acgccgccgt cctcgatgtt gtggcggatg tggaagttcg ccttgatgcc
     1141 gttcttctgc ttgtcggcct tgatatagac gttgatcttc aggcccatca ggcgggcgat
     1201 gatcttcacg gcggtggcca cctccttgaa ggtcttcttg cgacgcgtgt gatgatggtg
     1261 atgatgcat
//
